Addgene plasmid #160890: pCDF-NtXNtS1HR1AtR2NtB2
Purpose: Expression of N. tabacum Rubisco small subunit (rbcS-SH1), Rubisco chaperone protiens rbcX, raf1, bsd2 and A. thaliana Rubisco chaperone proteins raf2 in E. coli.
Depositing lab: Maureen Hanson. Depositing organization: Cornell University. Publication: Small subunits can determine enzyme kinetics of tobacco Rubisco expressed in Escherichia coli. Lin MT, Stone WD, Chaudhari V, Hanson MR. Nat Plants. 2020 Oct;6(10):1289-1299. doi: 10.1038/s41477-020-00761-5. Epub 2020 Sep 14. PubMed 32929197.
Backbone
  Vector backbone: pCDF-1b
  Vector type: Bacterial Expression
Growth in bacteria
  Bacterial resistance: Spectinomycin, 50 μg/mL
  Growth temperature: 37°C
  Growth strain: DH5alpha
  Copy number: High Copy
Gene/Insert
  Gene/Insert name: PT7-Nt-rbcS-S1H
  Species: A. thaliana (mustard weed); Nicotiana tabacum
  Promoter: rbcS-SH1: T7, chaperones: T13
  Tag / fusion protein: 6xHis (C terminal on insert)
  Cloning method: Restriction Enzyme; 5′ cloning site Unknown (unknown if destroyed)
Terms and licenses: Academic/Nonprofit Terms; Industry Terms: Not Available to Industry
How to cite: pCDF-NtXNtS1HR1AtR2NtB2 was a gift from Maureen Hanson (Addgene plasmid # 160890 ; http://n2t.net/addgene:160890 ; RRID:Addgene_160890)
