[The description below was written by a language model from this plasmid's Addgene catalogue record and pLannotate feature annotations shown in this document.]
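Description:
pCDF-NtXNtS1HR1AtR2NtB2 is a bacterial expression plasmid built on the pCDF-1b backbone for producing, in E. coli, the accessory proteins needed to assemble tobacco Rubisco together with one Rubisco small subunit. It replicates from the CloDF13 (CDF) origin, which is compatible with other common plasmid origins and so lets the construct be maintained alongside additional plasmids in the same cell. Selection is by spectinomycin through the aadA (SmR) aminoglycoside adenylyltransferase gene. The backbone also carries lacI with its own promoter, supplying the repressor that controls the lac operator elements in the expression cassettes.

The 7,478 nt sequence contains a series of tandem, same-orientation cassettes, each headed by a T7 promoter and most with a lac operator and the T7 gene 10 ribosome binding site, so expression depends on T7 RNA polymerase and is IPTG-inducible. In plasmid order these encode RbcX, the Nicotiana tabacum small subunit with a C-terminal 6xHis tag, Raf1, an open reading frame in the position expected for Arabidopsis thaliana Raf2, and Bsd2. T7 terminators follow the last two cassettes and the remnant backbone cloning region. The automated annotation names the coding regions by their closest database homologues (spinach RBCS, Arabidopsis RAF1, BSD2 and RBCX2, and a mismatched label for the presumed Raf2). The catalogue identifies all but Raf2 as tobacco genes. The catalogue lists the chaperone promoter as "T13", but only T7 promoters are annotated. The short TcR, S-Tag and SET1 fragments are likely vector remnants or spurious hits. The large subunit is not encoded here, so it would have to come from a companion plasmid. According to the associated publication title, the system was used to study how small subunits determine the kinetics of tobacco Rubisco expressed in E. coli.
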