Features (pLannotate 1.2.2; 40 found; start..end, strand, type, name):
      1..369     +  CDS            RBCS1: RBS1_SPIOL - Also known as RBCS. Experimental evidence at protein level: Swiss-Prot protein existence level 1. RuBisCO catalyzes two reactions: the carboxylation of D- ribulose 1,5-bisphosphate, the primary event in carbon dioxide fixation, as well as the oxidative fragmentation of the pentose substrate. Both reactions occur simultaneously and in competition at the same active site. Although the small subunit is not catalytic it is essential for maximal activity. From Spinacia oleracea (Spinach).
    379..396     +  CDS            6xHis: 6xHis affinity tag
    477..495     +  promoter       T7 promoter: promoter for bacteriophage T7 RNA polymerase
    496..520     +  protein_bind   lac operator: The lac repressor binds to the lac operator to inhibit transcription in E. coli. This inhibition can be relieved by adding lactose or isopropyl-β-D-thiogalactopyranoside (IPTG). lac repressor encoded by lacI
    566..1741    +  CDS            RAF1.1 (fragment): RAF1_ARATH - Experimental evidence at protein level: Swiss-Prot protein existence level 1. Required for assembly or stability of RuBisCO. Acts at a postchaperonin step to fold and/or assemble the large subunit (rbcL) into RuBisCO. RAF1 binds first to a rbcL dimer (rbcL(2)), leading to a rbcL(8)-RAF1(4) complex formation. In the next step, RBCS displaces RAF1, thus resulting in holoenzyme formation. From Arabidopsis thaliana (Mouse-ear cress).
   1776..1851    -  CDS            TcR (fragment): tetracycline efflux protein; tet; confers resistance to tetracycline
   1873..1891    +  promoter       T7 promoter: promoter for bacteriophage T7 RNA polymerase
   1892..1916    +  protein_bind   lac operator: The lac repressor binds to the lac operator to inhibit transcription in E. coli. This inhibition can be relieved by adding lactose or isopropyl-β-D-thiogalactopyranoside (IPTG). lac repressor encoded by lacI
   1931..1953    +  RBS            RBS: efficient ribosome binding site from bacteriophage T7 gene 10 (Olins and Rangwala, 1989)
   1967..2476    +  CDS            ATP1 (fragment): ATP1_ARATH - Also known as PDL1 From Arabidopsis thaliana (Mouse-ear cress).
   2480..2509    +  CDS            T7 tag (gene 10 leader) (fragment): leader peptide from bacteriophage T7 gene 10 promotes efficient translation in E. coli
   2520..2569    +  CDS            SET1 (fragment): solubility-enhancement tag derived from T7 phage gene 10B
   2577..2624    +  terminator     T7 terminator: transcription terminator for bacteriophage T7 RNA polymerase
   2647..2687    -  CDS            TcR (fragment): tetracycline efflux protein; tet; confers resistance to tetracycline
   2693..2769    -  CDS            TcR (fragment): tetracycline efflux protein; tet; confers resistance to tetracycline
   2791..2809    +  promoter       T7 promoter: promoter for bacteriophage T7 RNA polymerase
   2810..2834    +  protein_bind   lac operator: The lac repressor binds to the lac operator to inhibit transcription in E. coli. This inhibition can be relieved by adding lactose or isopropyl-β-D-thiogalactopyranoside (IPTG). lac repressor encoded by lacI
   2849..2871    +  RBS            RBS: efficient ribosome binding site from bacteriophage T7 gene 10 (Olins and Rangwala, 1989)
   2885..3121    +  CDS            BSD2 (fragment): BSD2_ARATH - Experimental evidence at protein level: Swiss-Prot protein existence level 1. Chloroplast chaperone required for RuBisCo biogenesis and translational regulation of the RuBisCo large subunit (RbcL) (PubMed:29217567). Stabilizes an end-state assembly intermediate of eight RbcL subunits until the small subunits (RBCSs) become available to produce a complete stable RuBisCo complex containing eight small and eight large subunits (PubMed:29217567). From Arabidopsis thaliana (Mouse-ear cress).
   3124..3154    +  CDS            T7 tag (gene 10 leader) (fragment): leader peptide from bacteriophage T7 gene 10 promotes efficient translation in E. coli
   3165..3214    +  CDS            SET1 (fragment): solubility-enhancement tag derived from T7 phage gene 10B
   3222..3269    +  terminator     T7 terminator: transcription terminator for bacteriophage T7 RNA polymerase
   3292..3332    -  CDS            TcR (fragment): tetracycline efflux protein; tet; confers resistance to tetracycline
   3429..3470    +  CDS            S-Tag (fragment): affinity and epitope tag derived from pancreatic ribonuclease A
   3500..3517    +  CDS            SET1 (fragment): solubility-enhancement tag derived from T7 phage gene 10B
   3525..3572    +  terminator     T7 terminator: transcription terminator for bacteriophage T7 RNA polymerase
   3743..4534    -  CDS            SmR: aminoglycoside adenylyltransferase (Murphy, 1985); aadA; confers resistance to spectinomycin and streptomycin
   4535..4626    -  promoter       AmpR promoter: bla
   4674..5412    -  rep_origin     CloDF13 ori: Plasmids containing the CloDF13 (CDF) origin of replication can be propagated in E. coli cells that contain additional plasmids with compatible origins.
   5509..5573    -  CDS            TcR (fragment): tetracycline efflux protein; tet; confers resistance to tetracycline
   5588..5609    -  protein_bind   CAP binding site: CAP binding activates transcription in the presence of cAMP. E. coli catabolite activator protein
   5622..6704    -  CDS            lacI: lac repressor; lacI; The lac repressor binds to the lac operator to inhibit transcription in E. coli. This inhibition can be relieved by adding lactose or isopropyl-β-D-thiogalactopyranoside (IPTG).
   6705..6782    -  promoter       lacI promoter: lacI
   6790..6825    -  CDS            TcR (fragment): tetracycline efflux protein; tet; confers resistance to tetracycline
   6828..6846    +  promoter       T7 promoter: promoter for bacteriophage T7 RNA polymerase
   6847..6871    +  protein_bind   lac operator: The lac repressor binds to the lac operator to inhibit transcription in E. coli. This inhibition can be relieved by adding lactose or isopropyl-β-D-thiogalactopyranoside (IPTG). lac repressor encoded by lacI
   6886..6908    +  RBS            RBS: efficient ribosome binding site from bacteriophage T7 gene 10 (Olins and Rangwala, 1989)
   6960..7361    +  CDS            RBCX2 (fragment): RBCX2_ARATH - Experimental evidence at protein level: Swiss-Prot protein existence level 1. Chaperone involved in RuBisCO assembly process. From Arabidopsis thaliana (Mouse-ear cress).
   7399..7417    +  promoter       T7 promoter: promoter for bacteriophage T7 RNA polymerase
   7449..7471    +  RBS            RBS: efficient ribosome binding site from bacteriophage T7 gene 10 (Olins and Rangwala, 1989)
>Addgene plasmid #160890 | pCDF-NtXNtS1HR1AtR2NtB2 | addgene full sequence | sequence record 318865 | Addgene NGS Result
ATGCAGGTGTGGCCACCAATTAACAAGAAGAAGTACGAGACTCTCTCATACCTTCCTGATTTGAGCCAGG
AGCAATTGCTTAGTGAAGTTGAGTACCTTTTGAAAAATGGATGGGTTCCTTGCTTGGAATTCGAGACTGA
GCACGGATTTGTCTATCGTGAAAACAACAAGTCACCAGGATACTATGATGGCAGATACTGGACCATGTGG
AAGCTACCTATGTTCGGATGCACTGATGCCACCCAAGTGTTGGCTGAGGTAGAAGAGGCGAAGAAGGCAT
ACCCACAGGCCTGGATCCGTATCATTGGATTCGACAACGTGCGTCAAGTGCAGTGCATCAGTTTCATTGC
CTACAAGCCTGAAGGATATGCGCTGGAACACCATCACCATCACCATTAAGGCGCGCCCAGTGCGGCCGCA
TAATGCTTAAGTCGAACAGAAAGTAATCGTATTGTACACGGCCGCATAATCGAAATTAATACGACTCACT
ATAGGGGAATTGTGAGCGGATAACAATTCCCCATCTTAGTATATTAGTTAAGTATAAGAAGGAGATATAC
ATATGCAACAACTTTATCAGCCTTTTAGACCTCCTCCTCCACCTCTCCCACCCAAATTCCGCAATCTTGA
CACAAATGCAAAGCTCGAAGTTCTATCTAATCGCCTTGGTCTTTGGTATGAATATGCTCCTTTGATACCT
TATTTAACAAGTGAAGGGTTTACTCCTTCAACTCTTGAGGAAATCACTGGCCTTACTGGAGTTGAACAGA
ATCGGTTGGTTGTTGCTGCCCAAGTTCGTGATACTCTTGTTGAGTCTGCTGCTTTAGATGAAGAAACGTT
GTCGTATTTTGAATCTGGAGGTGCTGAATTATTATATGAAATTCGTTTGCTTAGTGCTAGGCAACGAACT
GATGCAGCAACATTTTTAGTGAAGAATGGGTTTGATGCAAAACAAGCTCAAGATTTAGCTAGAGCAATTA
AAGATTATCCGCGTAGACGTGTGGATTATGGTTGGGACAAGTTTAATGGTGATTCTCCTGGTGATTGTTT
AGCTTTTATGTACTTTAGATTAGCTCAAGAATATGCTGCGGCAGCTTCTGAGGATTTGAGGAGGTCGTCA
ATGGAGAAGGCATTAGAAGTTGTTGAGTCTGAAAGTGCGAGGAATTTGCTTGTGATGGAGCTAGAAGGAC
GTGAGGTTGCTAAGGAGAGTGTACTTGATGATGGGGTGACAGTGCCTTTGGTGAGAATGAAGTTAGGGGA
GGTAGCTGAGTCTACGATTGTAGTCGTTTTGCCTGTTTGTAAGGCGGAGGGAAGGGACGTGGAGGTGGAG
GCGGCGCCGTGGGAATGTGGTGGCGTAGGGGATTTTGGTATAGTGGAGGCGGAGAAGGATTGGAGGAGAT
GGGTTGTTTTGCCCGGATGGCAACCTATCGCGGGGTTAGAGAGAGGTGGAGTTGCAGTGTCGTTCAAGAG
CGGGAACTTTTTGCCGTGGAGGGAGAAGAGTAAGTACAAGCAAGAGCCGGTTTTGGTAGTGGCGGATAGG
GGAAGGACAGAAGTGGCGTCGGAGGACGGGTTTTACTTGGTGGTTGATGGTGGAGACGGGAGCAATGAGG
AGGGATTGAAAGTGGAAAGAGGGTCAACATTGAAGAAAAGAGGGGTTGAACAGAGCTTAGGAATTGTGCT
TATAGTAGTTAGGCCACCAAGGTGGGAAGATGAAGAACAATTAGGTGAAGAAGATTGGGATTAAAGACCA
AGAAGCTTAGCTTTCTAGACTGCAGGTCGGCGATATAGGCGCCAGCAACCGCACCTGTGGCGCCGGTGAT
GCCGGCCACGATGCGTCCGGCGTAGAGGATCGAGATCTCGATCCCGCGAAATTAATACGACTCACTATAG
GGGAATTGTGAGCGGATAACAATTCCCCTCTAGAAATAATTTTGTTTAACTTTAAGAAGGAGATATACAT
ATGATGTCTAATCTGGCGCAGGATTTTCTTGGTGACTTCGGAGCTCGTGACCCTTACCCGGAGGAGATAG
CGAGTCAATTCGGAGATAAAGTGTTGGGATGCCAAAGCACTGAGCACAAGATTTTGATACCAAACGCATC
TGTTTTGTCTCTCTCCCAGCTTCAGTGTTCCCCTGTTTCGTCTTCACAGCCTCCTTTGTCCGGCGATGAT
GCCAGAACTCTCCTCCACAAGGTTTTGGGATGGAGTATAGTGGATAATGAAGCGGGTGGTCTGAAAATAA
GGTGTATGTGGAAAGTGAGGGATTTTGGGTGCGGTGTTGAACTCATAAACAGGATCCATAAGGTTGCTGA
AGCTTCTGGTCATTACCCTTCTCTTCACTTGGAAAGTCCTACCCAAGTTCGAGCTGAACTATTTACCTCT
TCTATCGGAGGGTTGAGCATGAATGATTTCATAATGGCGGCTAAAATAGATGATATCAAGACTTCTGATC
TTTCCCCTAGGAAAAGAGCTTGGGCGTGAGCTAGCATGACTGGTGGACAGCAAATGGGTCGCGGATCCGG
CTGCTAACAAAGCCCGAAAGGAAGCTGAGTTGGCTGCTGCCACCGCTGAGCAATAACTAGCATAACCCCT
TGGGGCCTCTAAACGGGTCTTGAGGGGTTTTTTGCTGAAAGGAGGAACTATATCCGGATATCCCGCAAGA
GGCCCGGCAGTACCGGCATAACCAAGCACTAGTGTCGGCGATATAGGCGCCAGCAACCGCACCTGTGGCG
CCGGTGATGCCGGCCACGATGCGTCCGGCGTAGAGGATCGAGATCTCGATCCCGCGAAATTAATACGACT
CACTATAGGGGAATTGTGAGCGGATAACAATTCCCCTCTAGAAATAATTTTGTTTAACTTTAAGAAGGAG
ATATACATATGATGGCCACTGACAGTGATAAAGACACGAAAGTAAGGAGCATAGTCTGTCAAAATTGTGA
TGGAAATGGTGCAGTGTCGTGCTCACAGTGCAAAGGCTCTGGGGTTAACTCTGTAGATCATTTCAACGGG
CGGTTCAAAGCTGGTGGACTATGTTGGTTGTGCAGAGGTAAAAAAGATGTGTTATGTGGTGACTGCAATG
GTGCTGGATTTCTTGGTGGATTTATGAGTACGTTCGATGAGTAGGCTAGCATGACTGGTGGACAGCAAAT
GGGTCGCAGATCCGGCTGCTAACAAAGCCCGAAAGGAAGCTGAGTTGGCTGCTGCCACCGCTGAGCAATA
ACTAGCATAACCCCTTGGGGCCTCTAAACGGGTCTTGAGGGGTTTTTTGCTGAAAGGAGGAACTATATCC
GGATATCCCGCAAGAGGCCCGGCAGTACCGGCATAACCAAGCGGTACCAGCGGTCAATTGTAGTGGAGGT
GCTAGCGCATGCGGAATTGGATATCGGCCGGCCACGCGATCGCTGACGTCGGTACCCTCGAGTCTGGTAA
AGAAACCGCTGCTGCGAAATTTGAACGCCAGCACATGGACTCGTCTACTAGCGCAGCTTAATTAACCTAG
GCTGCTGCCACCGCTGAGCAATAACTAGCATAACCCCTTGGGGCCTCTAAACGGGTCTTGAGGGGTTTTT
TGCTGAAACCTCAGGCATTTGAGAAGCACACGGTCACACTGCTTCCGGTAGTCAATAAACCGGTAAACCA
GCAATAGACATAAGCGGCTATTTAACGACCCTGCCCTGAACCGACGACCGGGTCATCGTGGCCGGATCTT
GCGGCCCCTCGGCTTGAACGAATTGTTAGACATTATTTGCCGACTACCTTGGTGATCTCGCCTTTCACGT
AGTGGACAAATTCTTCCAACTGATCTGCGCGCGAGGCCAAGCGATCTTCTTCTTGTCCAAGATAAGCCTG
TCTAGCTTCAAGTATGACGGGCTGATACTGGGCCGGCAGGCGCTCCATTGCCCAGTCGGCAGCGACATCC
TTCGGCGCGATTTTGCCGGTTACTGCGCTGTACCAAATGCGGGACAACGTAAGCACTACATTTCGCTCAT
CGCCAGCCCAGTCGGGCGGCGAGTTCCATAGCGTTAAGGTTTCATTTAGCGCCTCAAATAGATCCTGTTC
AGGAACCGGATCAAAGAGTTCCTCCGCCGCTGGACCTACCAAGGCAACGCTATGTTCTCTTGCTTTTGTC
AGCAAGATAGCCAGATCAATGTCGATCGTGGCTGGCTCGAAGATACCTGCAAGAATGTCATTGCGCTGCC
ATTCTCCAAATTGCAGTTCGCGCTTAGCTGGATAACGCCACGGAATGATGTCGTCGTGCACAACAATGGT
GACTTCTACAGCGCGGAGAATCTCGCTCTCTCCAGGGGAAGCCGAAGTTTCCAAAAGGTCGTTGATCAAA
GCTCGCCGCGTTGTTTCATCAAGCCTTACGGTCACCGTAACCAGCAAATCAATATCACTGTGTGGCTTCA
GGCCGCCATCCACTGCGGAGCCGTACAAATGTACGGCCAGCAACGTCGGTTCGAGATGGCGCTCGATGAC
GCCAACTACCTCTGATAGTTGAGTCGATACTTCGGCGATCACCGCTTCCCTCATACTCTTCCTTTTTCAA
TATTATTGAAGCATTTATCAGGGTTATTGTCTCATGAGCGGATACATATTTGAATGTATTTAGAAAAATA
AACAAATAGCTAGCTCACTCGGTCGCTACGCTCCGGGCGTGAGACTGCGGCGGGCGCTGCGGACACATAC
AAAGTTACCCACAGATTCCGTGGATAAGCAGGGGACTAACATGTGAGGCAAAACAGCAGGGCCGCGCCGG
TGGCGTTTTTCCATAGGCTCCGCCCTCCTGCCAGAGTTCACATAAACAGACGCTTTTCCGGTGCATCTGT
GGGAGCCGTGAGGCTCAACCATGAATCTGACAGTACGGGCGAAACCCGACAGGACTTAAAGATCCCCACC
GTTTCCGGCGGGTCGCTCCCTCTTGCGCTCTCCTGTTCCGACCCTGCCGTTTACCGGATACCTGTTCCGC
CTTTCTCCCTTACGGGAAGTGTGGCGCTTTCTCATAGCTCACACACTGGTATCTCGGCTCGGTGTAGGTC
GTTCGCTCCAAGCTGGGCTGTAAGCAAGAACTCCCCGTTCAGCCCGACTGCTGCGCCTTATCCGGTAACT
GTTCACTTGAGTCCAACCCGGAAAAGCACGGTAAAACGCCACTGGCAGCAGCCATTGGTAACTGGGAGTT
CGCAGAGGATTTGTTTAGCTAAACACGCGGTTGCTCTTGAAGTGTGCGCCAAAGTCCGGCTACACTGGAA
GGACAGATTTGGTTGCTGTGCTCTGCGAAAGCCAGTTACCACGGTTAAGCAGTTCCCCAACTGACTTAAC
CTTCGATCAAACCACCTCCCCAGGTGGTTTTTTCGTTTACAGGGCAAAAGATTACGCGCAGAAAAAAAGG
ATCTCAAGAAGATCCTTTGATCTTTTCTACTGAACCGCTCTAGATTTCAGTGCAATTTATCTCTTCAAAT
GTAGCACCTGAAGTCAGCCCCATACGATATAAGTTGTAATTCTCATGTTAGTCATGCCCCGCGCCCACCG
GAAGGAGCTGACTGGGTTGAAGGCTCTCAAGGGCATCGGTCGAGATCCCGGTGCCTAATGAGTGAGCTAA
CTTACATTAATTGCGTTGCGCTCACTGCCCGCTTTCCAGTCGGGAAACCTGTCGTGCCAGCTGCATTAAT
GAATCGGCCAACGCGCGGGGAGAGGCGGTTTGCGTATTGGGCGCCAGGGTGGTTTTTCTTTTCACCAGTG
AGACGGGCAACAGCTGATTGCCCTTCACCGCCTGGCCCTGAGAGAGTTGCAGCAAGCGGTCCACGCTGGT
TTGCCCCAGCAGGCGAAAATCCTGTTTGATGGTGGTTAACGGCGGGATATAACATGAGCTGTCTTCGGTA
TCGTCGTATCCCACTACCGAGATGTCCGCACCAACGCGCAGCCCGGACTCGGTAATGGCGCGCATTGCGC
CCAGCGCCATCTGATCGTTGGCAACCAGCATCGCAGTGGGAACGATGCCCTCATTCAGCATTTGCATGGT
TTGTTGAAAACCGGACATGGCACTCCAGTCGCCTTCCCGTTCCGCTATCGGCTGAATTTGATTGCGAGTG
AGATATTTATGCCAGCCAGCCAGACGCAGACGCGCCGAGACAGAACTTAATGGGCCCGCTAACAGCGCGA
TTTGCTGGTGACCCAATGCGACCAGATGCTCCACGCCCAGTCGCGTACCGTCTTCATGGGAGAAAATAAT
ACTGTTGATGGGTGTCTGGTCAGAGACATCAAGAAATAACGCCGGAACATTAGTGCAGGCAGCTTCCACA
GCAATGGCATCCTGGTCATCCAGCGGATAGTTAATGATCAGCCCACTGACGCGTTGCGCGAGAAGATTGT
GCACCGCCGCTTTACAGGCTTCGACGCCGCTTCGTTCTACCATCGACACCACCACGCTGGCACCCAGTTG
ATCGGCGCGAGATTTAATCGCCGCGACAATTTGCGACGGCGCGTGCAGGGCCAGACTGGAGGTGGCAACG
CCAATCAGCAACGACTGTTTGCCCGCCAGTTGTTGTGCCACGCGGTTGGGAATGTAATTCAGCTCCGCCA
TCGCCGCTTCCACTTTTTCCCGCGTTTTCGCAGAAACGTGGCTGGCCTGGTTCACCACGCGGGAAACGGT
CTGATAAGAGACACCGGCATACTCTGCGACATCGTATAACGTTACTGGTTTCACATTCACCACCCTGAAT
TGACTCTCTTCCGGGCGCTATCATGCCATACCGCGAAAGGTTTTGCGCCATTCGATGGTGTCCGGGATCT
CGACGCTCTCCCTTATGCGACTCCTGCATTAGGAAATTAATACGACTCACTATAGGGGAATTGTGAGCGG
ATAACAATTCCCCTGTAGAAATAATTTTGTTTAACTTTAATAAGGAGATATACCATGGCAAAAGCATTTA
AGGGTAATTACAAGAATTTAAAGAAGGAGAAAAAGAGTAGGAGGAATCTTGTGGTTGTCAGTGATTTAGG
TGGACAGTATGAATATGGCTTTGATGATATCAAAACGCAAATTCTTAACTACTTCACATTTAAAGCAGTG
AGGACTATTTTGAACCAGCTTAATGAAATGGACTCTCCACAATATCAATGGTTCAATGATTATGTTACAG
TAAATAAGCTTAGGGATGGGAAGCGTTTTATTCGCAACCTTGCTAAGGAGAAGCAAGAACTCGCTGAAAA
AGTGATGGTAACACGGCTCAGTCTGTATGCGAAATGGATAAAAAAATGTGATCACGAGGAGATCTACAAC
CGAATATCTGATCAGAATGTGGAAGTGATGCGTGAGCGGCTCATGGAAACTGTGATTTGGCCATCAGATG
ACACGAACTCGGAGAGAGTTGGGTGAGGCGCGCGGATAACAATTGCCATAATACGACTCACTATAGGGAG
ACCACAACGGTTTCCCTCTAGAAATAATTTTGTTTAACTTTAAGAAGGAGATATACAT
